>Addgene plasmid #21749 | Rb-379-928-pGex2TK | depositor full sequence | sequence record 9982 | Author sequence
ACGTTATCGACTGCACGGTGCACCAATGCTTCTGGCGTCAGGCAGCCATCGGAAGCTGTGGTATGGCTGT
GCAGGTCGTAAATCACTGCATAATTCGTGTCGCTCAAGGCGCACTCCCGTTCTGGATAATGTTTTTTGCG
CCGACATCATAACGGTTCTGGCAAATATTCTGAAATGAGCTGTTGACAATTAATCATCGGCTCGTATAAT
GTGTGGAATTGTGAGCGGATAACAATTTCACACAGGAAACAGTATTCATGTCCCCTATACTAGGTTATTG
GAAAATTAAGGGCCTTGTGCAACCCACTCGACTTCTTTTGGAATATCTTGAAGAAAAATATGAAGAGCAT
TTGTATGAGCGCGATGAAGGTGATAAATGGCGAAACAAAAAGTTTGAATTGGGTTTGGAGTTTCCCAATC
TTCCTTATTATATTGATGGTGATGTTAAATTAACACAGTCTATGGCCATCATACGTTATATAGCTGACAA
GCACAACATGTTGGGTGGTTGTCCAAAAGAGCGTGCAGAGATTTCAATGCTTGAAGGAGCGGTTTTGGAT
ATTAGATACGGTGTTTCGAGAATTGCATATAGTAAAGACTTTGAAACTCTCAAAGTTGATTTTCTTAGCA
AGCTACCTGAAATGCTGAAAATGTTCGAAGATCGTTTATGTCATAAAACATATTTAAATGGTGATCATGT
AACCCATCCTGACTTCATGTTGTATGACGCTCTTGATGTTGTTTTATACATGGACCCAATGTGCCTGGAT
GCGTTCCCAAAATTAGTTTGTTTTAAAAAACGTATTGAAGCTATCCCACAAATTGATAAGTACTTGAAAT
CCAGCAAGTATATAGCATGGCCTTTGCAGGGCTGGCAAGCCACGTTTGGTGGTGGCGACCATCCTCCAAA
ATCGGATCTGGTTCCGCGTGGATCTCGTCGTGCATCTGTTGGATCCGCCACCATGAACACTATCCAACAA
TTAATGATGATTTTAAATTCAGCAAGTGATCAACCTTCAGAAAATCTGATTTCCTATTTTAACAACTGCA
CAGTGAATCCAAAAGAAAGTATACTGAAAAGAGTGAAGGATATAGGATACATCTTTAAAGAGAAATTTGC
TAAAGCTGTGGGACAGGGTTGTGTCGAAATTGGATCACAGCGATACAAACTTGGAGTTCGCTTGTATTAC
CGAGTAATGGAATCCATGCTTAAATCAGAAGAAGAACGATTATCCATTCAAAATTTTAGCAAACTTCTGA
ATGACAACATTTTTCATATGTCTTTATTGGCGTGCGCTCTTGAGGTTGTAATGGCCACATATAGCAGAAG
TACATCTCAGAATCTTGATTCTGGAACAGATTTGTCTTTCCCATGGATTCTGAATGTGCTTAATTTAAAA
GCCTTTGATTTTTACAAAGTGATCGAAAGTTTTATCAAAGCAGAAGGCAACTTGACAAGAGAAATGATAA
AACATTTAGAACGATGTGAACATCGAATCATGGAATCCCTTGCATGGCTCTCAGATTCACCTTTATTTGA
TCTTATTAAACAATCAAAGGACCGAGAAGGACCAACTGATCACCTTGAATCTGCTTGTCCTCTTAATCTT
CCTCTCCAGAATAATCACACTGCAGCAGATATGTATCTTTCTCCTGTAAGATCTCCAAAGAAAAAAGGTT
CAACTACGCGTGTAAATTCTACTGCAAATGCAGAGACACAAGCAACCTCAGCCTTCCAGACCCAGAAGCC
ATTGAAATCTACCTCTCTTTCACTGTTTTATAAAAAAGTGTATCGGCTAGCCTATCTCCGGCTAAATACA
CTTTGTGAACGCCTTCTGTCTGAGCACCCAGAATTAGAACATATCATCTGGACCCTTTTCCAGCACACCC
TGCAGAATGAGTATGAACTCATGAGAGACAGGCATTTGGACCAAATTATGATGTGTTCCATGTATGGCAT
ATGCAAAGTGAAGAATATAGACCTTAAATTCAAAATCATTGTAACAGCATACAAGGATCTTCCTCATGCT
GTTCAGGAGACATTCAAACGTGTTTTGATCAAAGAAGAGGAGTATGATTCTATTATAGTATTCTATAACT
TGGTCTTCATGCAGAGACTGAAAACAAATATTTTGCAGTATGCTTCCACCAGGCCCCCTACCTTGTCACC
AATACCTCACATTCCTCGAAGCCCTTACAAGTTTCCTAGTTCACCCTTACGGATTCCTGGAGGGAACATC
TATATTTCACCCCTGAAGAGTCCATATAAAATTTCAGAAGGTCTGCCAACACCAACAAAAATGACTCCAA
GATCAAGAATCTTAGTGTCAATTGGTGAATCATTCGGGACTTCTGAGAAGTTCCAGAAAATAAATCAGAT
GGTATGTAACAGCGACCGTGTGCTCAAAAGAAGTGCTGAAGGAAGCAACCCTCCTAAACCACTGAAAAAA
CTACGCTTTGATATTGAAGGATCAGATGAAGCAGATGGAAGTAAACATCTCCCAGGAGAGTCCAAATTTC
AGCAGAAACTGGCAGAAATGACTTCTACTCGAACACGAATGCAAAAGCAGAAAATGAATGATAGCATGGA
TACCTCAAACAAGGAAGAGAAATGAGGATCGGATCCCCGGGAATTCATCGTGACTGACTGACGATCTGCC
TCGCGCGTTTCGGTGATGACGGTGAAAACCTCTGACACATGCAGCTCCCGGAGACGGTCACAGCTTGTCT
GTAAGCGGATGCCGGGAGCAGACAAGCCCGTCAGGGCGCGTCAGCGGGTGTTGGCGGGTGTCGGGGCGCA
GCCATGACCCAGTCACGTAGCGATAGCGGAGTGTATAATTCTTGAAGACGAAAGGGCCTCGTGATACGCC
TATTTTTATAGGTTAATGTCATGATAATAATGGTTTCTTAGACGTCAGGTGGCACTTTTCGGGGAAATGT
GCGCGGAACCCCTATTTGTTTATTTTTCTAAATACATTCAAATATGTATCCGCTCATGAGACAATAACCC
TGATAAATGCTTCAATAATATTGAAAAAGGAAGAGTATGAGTATTCAACATTTCCGTGTCGCCCTTATTC
CCTTTTTTGCGGCATTTTGCCTTCCTGTTTTTGCTCACCCAGAAACGCTGGTGAAAGTAAAAGATGCTGA
AGATCAGTTGGGTGCACGAGTGGGTTACATCGAACTGGATCTCAACAGCGGTAAGATCCTTGAGAGTTTT
CGCCCCGAAGAACGTTTTCCAATGATGAGCACTTTTAAAGTTCTGCTATGTGGCGCGGTATTATCCCGTG
TTGACGCCGGGCAAGAGCAACTCGGTCGCCGCATACACTATTCTCAGAATGACTTGGTTGAGTACTCACC
AGTCACAGAAAAGCATCTTACGGATGGCATGACAGTAAGAGAATTATGCAGTGCTGCCATAACCATGAGT
GATAACACTGCGGCCAACTTACTTCTGACAACGATCGGAGGACCGAAGGAGCTAACCGCTTTTTTGCACA
ACATGGGGGATCATGTAACTCGCCTTGATCGTTGGGAACCGGAGCTGAATGAAGCCATACCAAACGACGA
GCGTGACACCACGATGCCTGCAGCAATGGCAACAACGTTGCGCAAACTATTAACTGGCGAACTACTTACT
CTAGCTTCCCGGCAACAATTAATAGACTGGATGGAGGCGGATAAAGTTGCAGGACCACTTCTGCGCTCGG
CCCTTCCGGCTGGCTGGTTTATTGCTGATAAATCTGGAGCCGGTGAGCGTGGGTCTCGCGGTATCATTGC
AGCACTGGGGCCAGATGGTAAGCCCTCCCGTATCGTAGTTATCTACACGACGGGGAGTCAGGCAACTATG
GATGAACGAAATAGACAGATCGCTGAGATAGGTGCCTCACTGATTAAGCATTGGTAACTGTCAGACCAAG
TTTACTCATATATACTTTAGATTGATTTAAAACTTCATTTTTAATTTAAAAGGATCTAGGTGAAGATCCT
TTTTGATAATCTCATGACCAAAATCCCTTAACGTGAGTTTTCGTTCCACTGAGCGTCAGACCCCGTAGAA
AAGATCAAAGGATCTTCTTGAGATCCTTTTTTTCTGCGCGTAATCTGCTGCTTGCAAACAAAAAAACCAC
CGCTACCAGCGGTGGTTTGTTTGCCGGATCAAGAGCTACCAACTCTTTTTCCGAAGGTAACTGGCTTCAG
CAGAGCGCAGATACCAAATACTGTCCTTCTAGTGTAGCCGTAGTTAGGCCACCACTTCAAGAACTCTGTA
GCACCGCCTACATACCTCGCTCTGCTAATCCTGTTACCAGTGGCTGCTGCCAGTGGCGATAAGTCGTGTC
TTACCGGGTTGGACTCAAGACGATAGTTACCGGATAAGGCGCAGCGGTCGGGCTGAACGGGGGGTTCGTG
CACACAGCCCAGCTTGGAGCGAACGACCTACACCGAACTGAGATACCTACAGCGTGAGCTATGAGAAAGC
GCCACGCTTCCCGAAGGGAGAAAGGCGGACAGGTATCCGGTAAGCGGCAGGGTCGGAACAGGAGAGCGCA
CGAGGGAGCTTCCAGGGGGAAACGCCTGGTATCTTTATAGTCCTGTCGGGTTTCGCCACCTCTGACTTGA
GCGTCGATTTTTGTGATGCTCGTCAGGGGGGCGGAGCCTATGGAAAAACGCCAGCAACGCGGCCTTTTTA
CGGTTCCTGGCCTTTTGCTGGCCTTTTGCTCACATGTTCTTTCCTGCGTTATCCCCTGATTCTGTGGATA
ACCGTATTACCGCCTTTGAGTGAGCTGATACCGCTCGCCGCAGCCGAACGACCGAGCGCAGCGAGTCAGT
GAGCGAGGAAGCGGAAGAGCGCCTGATGCGGTATTTTCTCCTTACGCATCTGTGCGGTATTTCACACCGC
ATAAATTCCGACACCATCGAATGGTGCAAAACCTTTCGCGGTATGGCATGATAGCGCCCGGAAGAGAGTC
AATTCAGGGTGGTGAATGTGAAACCAGTAACGTTATACGATGTCGCAGAGTATGCCGGTGTCTCTTATCA
GACCGTTTCCCGCGTGGTGAACCAGGCCAGCCACGTTTCTGCGAAAACGCGGGAAAAAGTGGAAGCGGCG
ATGGCGGAGCTGAATTACATTCCCAACCGCGTGGCACAACAACTGGCGGGCAAACAGTCGTTGCTGATTG
GCGTTGCCACCTCCAGTCTGGCCCTGCACGCGCCGTCGCAAATTGTCGCGGCGATTAAATCTCGCGCCGA
TCAACTGGGTGCCAGCGTGGTGGTGTCGATGGTAGAACGAAGCGGCGTCGAAGCCTGTAAAGCGGCGGTG
CACAATCTTCTCGCGCAACGCGTCAGTGGGCTGATCATTAACTATCCGCTGGATGACCAGGATGCCATTG
CTGTGGAAGCTGCCTGCACTAATGTTCCGGCGTTATTTCTTGATGTCTCTGACCAGACACCCATCAACAG
TATTATTTTCTCCCATGAAGACGGTACGCGACTGGGCGTGGAGCATCTGGTCGCATTGGGTCACCAGCAA
ATCGCGCTGTTAGCGGGCCCATTAAGTTCTGTCTCGGCGCGTCTGCGTCTGGCTGGCTGGCATAAATATC
TCACTCGCAATCAAATTCAGCCGATAGCGGAACGGGAAGGCGACTGGAGTGCCATGTCCGGTTTTCAACA
AACCATGCAAATGCTGAATGAGGGCATCGTTCCCACTGCGATGCTGGTTGCCAACGATCAGATGGCGCTG
GGCGCAATGCGCGCCATTACCGAGTCCGGGCTGCGCGTTGGTGCGGATATCTCGGTAGTGGGATACGACG
ATACCGAAGACAGCTCATGTTATATCCCGCCGTTAACCACCATCAAACAGGATTTTCGCCTGCTGGGGCA
AACCAGCGTGGACCGCTTGCTGCAACTCTCTCAGGGCCAGGCGGTGAAGGGCAATCAGCTGTTGCCCGTC
TCACTGGTGAAAAGAAAAACCACCCTGGCGCCCAATACGCAAACCGCCTCTCCCCGCGCGTTGGCCGATT
CATTAATGCAGCTGGCACGACAGGTTTCCCGACTGGAAAGCGGGCAGTGAGCGCAACGCAATTAATGTGA
GTTAGCTCACTCATTAGGCACCCCAGGCTTTACACTTTATGCTTCCGGCTCGTATGTTGTGTGGAATTGT
GAGCGGATAACAATTTCACACAGGAAACAGCTATGACCATGATTACGGATTCACTGGCCGTCGTTTTACA
ACGTCGTGACTGGGAAAACCCTGGCGTTACCCAACTTAATCGCCTTGCAGCACATCCCCCTTTCGCCAGC
TGGCGTAATAGCGAAGAGGCCCGCACCGATCGCCCTTCCCAACAGTTGCGCAGCCTGAATGGCGAATGGC
GCTTTGCCTGGTTTCCGGCACCAGAAGCGGTGCCGGAAAGCTGGCTGGAGTGCGATCTTCCTGAGGCCGA
TACTGTCGTCGTCCCCTCAAACTGGCAGATGCACGGTTACGATGCGCCCATCTACACCAACGTAACCTAT
CCCATTACGGTCAATCCGCCGTTTGTTCCCACGGAGAATCCGACGGGTTGTTACTCGCTCACATTTAATG
TTGATGAAAGCTGGCTACAGGAAGGCCAGACGCGAATTATTTTTGATGGCGTTGGAATT
Features (pLannotate 1.2.2; 17 found; start..end, strand, type, name):
      6..107     -  CDS            yciV (fragment): RNAAM_ECOLI - Also known as trpH From Escherichia coli (strain K12).
    183..211     +  promoter       tac promoter: strong E. coli promoter; hybrid between the trp and lac UV5 promoters
    219..235     +  protein_bind   lac operator: The lac repressor binds to the lac operator to inhibit transcription in E. coli. This inhibition can be relieved by adding lactose or isopropyl-β-D-thiogalactopyranoside (IPTG). lac repressor encoded by lacI
    258..911     +  CDS            GST26_SCHJA: Experimental evidence at protein level: Swiss-Prot protein existence level 1. GST isoenzymes appear to play a central role in the parasite detoxification system. Other functions are also suspected including a role in increasing the solubility of haematin in the parasite gut. From Schistosoma japonicum (Blood fluke).
    963..2612    +  CDS            RB1 (fragment): RB_HUMAN - Experimental evidence at protein level: Swiss-Prot protein existence level 1. (Microbial infection) In case of viral infections, interactions with SV40 large T antigen, HPV E7 protein or adenovirus E1A protein induce the disassembly of RB1-E2F1 complex thereby disrupting RB1's activity. From Homo sapiens (Human).
   2656..2695    +  CDS            rop (fragment): Rop protein, which maintains plasmids at low copy number; rop
   2797..2837    +  misc_feature   bom (fragment): basis of mobility region from pBR322
   2942..3046    +  promoter       AmpR promoter: bla
   3047..3907    +  CDS            AmpR: β-lactamase; bla; confers resistance to ampicillin, carbenicillin, and related antibiotics
   4078..4666    +  rep_origin     ori: high-copy-number ColE1/pMB1/pBR322/pUC origin of replication
   4852..4903    -  misc_feature   bom (fragment): basis of mobility region from pBR322
   4910..4987    +  promoter       lacIq promoter: lacI (mutant); In the lacIq allele, a single base change in the promoter boosts expression of the lacI gene about 10-fold.
   4988..6070    +  CDS            lacI: lac repressor; lacI; The lac repressor binds to the lac operator to inhibit transcription in E. coli. This inhibition can be relieved by adding lactose or isopropyl-β-D-thiogalactopyranoside (IPTG).
   6083..6104    +  protein_bind   CAP binding site: CAP binding activates transcription in the presence of cAMP. E. coli catabolite activator protein
   6119..6149    +  promoter       lac promoter: promoter for the E. coli lac operon
   6157..6173    +  protein_bind   lac operator: The lac repressor binds to the lac operator to inhibit transcription in E. coli. This inhibition can be relieved by adding lactose or isopropyl-β-D-thiogalactopyranoside (IPTG). lac repressor encoded by lacI
   6193..6366    +  CDS            lacZα: LacZα fragment of β-galactosidase; lacZ fragment
