[The description below was written by a language model from this plasmid's Addgene catalogue record and pLannotate feature annotations shown in this document.]
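Description:
Rb-379-928-pGex2TK is a bacterial expression plasmid built on the Pharmacia pGEX-2TK backbone, designed to produce a truncated human retinoblastoma protein as an N-terminal glutathione S-transferase (GST) fusion in E. coli. The annotated 6,639-nt depositor sequence is consistent with the catalogue entry, matching the sum of the backbone and the roughly 1.67 kb insert. The plasmid replicates from a high-copy ColE1/pMB1-type origin and is selected with ampicillin through the β-lactamase gene and its native promoter. Short remnants of rop, bom, lacZα and an E. coli chromosomal gene are backbone leftovers with no evident role.

Expression is driven by the hybrid tac promoter followed by a lac operator. The plasmid also carries lacI under the lacIq promoter, so it supplies abundant repressor itself and transcription stays low until induced with IPTG. Downstream lies the Schistosoma japonicum GST coding sequence, then the RB1 fragment, which was inserted at a BamHI site retained at both ends. The insert encodes residues 379–928 of wild-type Rb, a deletion mutant lacking the N-terminal portion. The record notes two sequence changes, given here in full-length Rb numbering: a silent GTA-to-GTG change at V833 and an S758L substitution.

The GST moiety allows capture of the fusion on glutathione resin. The associated publication describes expression cloning of an Rb-binding protein with E2F-like properties, which suggests the purified fusion served as a probe or affinity reagent for Rb-interacting proteins. The record does not otherwise spell out its intended application.
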