Addgene plasmid #21749: Rb-379-928-pGex2TK
Depositing lab: William Kaelin. Depositing organization: Dana-Farber Cancer Institute. Publication: Expression cloning of a cDNA encoding a retinoblastoma-binding protein with E2F-like properties. Kaelin WG, Krek W, Sellers WR, DeCaprio JA, Ajchenbaum F, Fuchs CS, Chittenden T, Li Y, Farnham PJ, Blanar MA. Cell. 1992 Jul 24. 70(2):351-64. 10.1016/0092-8674(92)90108-O PubMed 1638635.
Backbone
  Vector backbone: pGex2TK
  Backbone manufacturer: Pharmacia
  Backbone size w/o insert (bp): 4969
  Vector type: Bacterial Expression
Growth in bacteria
  Bacterial resistance: Ampicillin, 100 μg/mL
  Growth temperature: 37°C
  Growth strain: DH5alpha
  Growth instructions: DH5alpha BL21
  Copy number: High Copy
Gene/Insert
  Gene/Insert name: Rb (alt name: retinoblastoma protein)
  Species: H. sapiens (human)
  Insert size (bp): 1670
  Mutation: deletion mutant ORF contains aa 379-928 of wt Rb cDNA, contains silent mutation at codon 455 (full-length Rb aa V833 (GTA to GTG)), contains mutation at codon 380 (full-length Rb aa S758L (TCG to TTG))
  GenBank ID: BC040540
  Entrez Gene: RB1 (a.k.a. OSRC, PPP1R130, RB, p105-Rb, p110-RB1, pRb, pp110)
  Tag / fusion protein: GST (N terminal on backbone)
  Cloning method: Restriction Enzyme; 5′ cloning site BamH I (not destroyed); 3′ cloning site BamH I (not destroyed)
  Sequencing primers: 5′ pGex-5'; 3′ pGex-3'
Terms and licenses: Academic/Nonprofit Terms; Industry Terms: Not Available to Industry
How to cite: Rb-379-928-pGex2TK was a gift from William Kaelin (Addgene plasmid # 21749 ; http://n2t.net/addgene:21749 ; RRID:Addgene_21749)
