>Addgene plasmid #21749 | Rb-379-928-pGex2TK | addgene partial sequence | sequence record 27581 | 21749 with pGEX-3
GCGCGAGGCAGATCGTCAGTCAGTCACGATGAATTCCCGGGGATCCTCATTTCTCTTCCTTGTTTGAGGT
ATCCATGCTATCATTCATTTTCTGCTTTTGCATTCGTGTTCGAGTAGAAGTCATTTCTGCCAGTTTCTGC
TGAAATTTGGACTCTCCTGGGAGATGTTTACTTCCATCTGCTTCATCTGATCCTTCAATATCAAAGCGTA
GTTTTTTCAGTGGTTTAGGAGGGTTGCTTCCTTCAGCACTTCTTTTGAGCACACGGTCGCTGTTACATAC
CATCTGATTTATTTTCTGGAACTTCTCAGAAGTCCCGAATGATTCACCAATTGACACTAAGATTCTTGAT
CTTGGAGTCATTTTTGTTGGTGTTGGCAGACCTTCTGAAATTTTATATGGACTCTTCAGGGGTGAAATAT
AGATGTTCCCTCCAGGAATCCGTAAGGGTGAACTAGGAAACTTGTAAGGGCTTCGAGGAATGTGAGGTAT
TGGTGACAAGGTAGGGGGCCTGGTGGAAGCATACTGCAAAATATTTGTTTTCAGTCTCTGCATGAAGACC
AAGTTATAGAATACTATAATAGAATCATACTCCTCTTCTTTGATCAAAACACGTTTGAATGTCTCCTGAA
CAGCATGAGGAAGATCCTTGTATGCTGTTACAATGATTTTGAATTTAAGGTCTATATTCTTCACTTTGCA
TATGCCATACATGGAACACATCATAATTTGGTCCAAATGCCTGTCTCTCATGAGT
